>Addgene plasmid #182294 | XRE-H2B-eGFP | addgene full sequence | sequence record 359752 | Addgene NGS Result
GCTGGCCTTTTGCTCACATGTTCTTTCCTGCGTTATCCCCTGATTCTGTGGATAACCGTATTACCGCCAT
GCATTAGTTATTAATGCTTCTGGCACATAGTAGTTGCTTGGTAAATATTTGTGCAATGCACGAGGCCGCA
TATGACCGGAATGGGAGGTGAGGGGATTATTTTCTGGCCTGGACCAGCGACGGATGGAGGTGCCACCGGG
TTGGGGAGCACGTCGGGGATGGCGCGTAACGATGTTAGCTGGGGCCAGGTTGAGCTAGGCACGCAAATAC
AACTTTTTTTTTCCTGGAAACCCTGTAACAGGAAGGTTCCGGAGGGCGGGACAGCGTCGGAGGCAGGCAG
CTAGGCCATGCCAAATGGCACTGGGGCTTCGTGTCGTGCCACAGGCGTGGACCGAAAATGCGGACACATG
CAGGCTGCCTCTCCTCGCAGGCAGAAGCCACACGCAGACCTAGACCCTTTGCACCGCATCCCCTTATTCA
ATCGCGCACCCGCCACCCTTCGACAGTTCCTCTCCCTCCACCCCAACCCCACGCCGCGCGCGAGGCTGGC
CCTTTAAGAGCCCCGCCCCGACTCCCTCCCCCCTCGCGTGACTGCGAGCCCCCGCGCCGGGCCGGGGAAT
GGGTCGGCTGGGTGGCTGCGCGGGCCTCCGGTCCTTCTCACGCAACGCCTGGGCACCGCGCCTCCGGGCC
AGGTGGGGCGGGGACGGGCCGCCTGACCTCTGCCCCCTAGAGGGATGTCGCCGGCGCACGCAAGCTAGCC
GGGGGTAGGGTGGGGGCTCCGCGCCAGGTGCCCCCTCCGTGGTCCCTGGGCCCGAGTCTTTCCGTGGCCC
CCCGCCGCCGGATTTCTGTGCTCTGCCAATCAAAGCACTAGCCACCCCGGGAGCCAAGAGGGACCCTCAA
GGGCCGGTGGGTCCTGGCTGGAGGGACCGCGCGTTGCAATCAGCACTAAGGCGATCCTAGAGGCTGCGAG
GAGCCGCTAGTGAGCGCTCAGCGAGCCTGCCCCTTCGCCATCCATTCCGATCCTTCAATCAAGAGGCGCG
AACCTCAGCTAGTCGCCCGGGCTCTGGGGGACAGGTCCAGCCCCGCGGCGCCTCTGGCCTTCCGGCCCCC
GTGACCTCAGGGCTGGGGTCGCAGCGCTTCTCACGCGAGCCGGGACTCAGTAACCCCGGGAAGAAGGTCA
CCACGGGGCAGCCCCGCCCCCGCCTGCCGAGTCCTGGTAGGCTGTAGCGCTGGGGAGGCATCTGCACGCC
CAGCGTTCCAGTGGGTGCAAAAATGACGAAGAGGAGTCCCCGCGCCCCAGGATGGAGCTTCCCGTACCCT
CTCTTCGGGCTGTCCTGGGACTTCTCCCTCAAGCCCCCTCCTCGGCTGGGTTCTGCACTGCCCTTGGGAC
GCCTTGGAATTGGGACTTCCAGGTGTTCCCAGCCCTCACCCCTCTATGTACAGGCACCGAGATGTGTCCC
ATAGTGGGTTCTTGCCCACCCGACCCCCCACCCCCGCCGCCCTCCGCCACCTTTCTCTCCAATCCCAGAG
AGACCAGCCCGGTTCAGGCTGCTTCTCCCTCCATCTCAGCTCGCTCCAGGGAAGGAGGCGTGGCCACACG
TACAAGCCCGCCTATAAAGGTGGCAGTGCCTTCACCCTCACCCTGAAGGTGACAGTTCCTTGGAACCTTC
CCTGATCCTTGTGATCCCAGGCTCCAAGAGTCCACCCTTCCCAGCTGAGCTCAGATCTCGAGCTCAAGCT
TCGAATTCTGCAGTCGACGGTACCGCCACCATGCCAGAGCCAGCGAAGTCTGCTCCCGCCCCGAAAAAGG
GCTCCAAGAAGGCGGTGACTAAGGCGCAGAAGAAAGGCGGCAAGAAGCGCAAGCGCAGCCGCAAGGAGAG
CTATTCCATCTATGTGTACAAGGTTCTGAAGCAGGTCCACCCTGACACCGGCATTTCGTCCAAGGCCATG
GGCATCATGAATTCGTTTGTGAACGACATTTTCGAGCGCATCGCAGGTGAGGCTTCCCGCCTGGCGCATT
ACAACAAGCGCTCGACCATCACCTCCAGGGAGATCCAGACGGCCGTGCGCCTGCTGCTGCCTGGGGAGTT
GGCCAAGCACGCCGTGTCCGAGGGTACTAAGGCCATCACCAAGTACACCAGCGCTAAGGATCCACCGGTC
GCCACCATGGTGAGCAAGGGCGAGGAGCTGTTCACCGGGGTGGTGCCCATCCTGGTCGAGCTGGACGGCG
ACGTAAACGGCCACAAGTTCAGCGTGTCCGGCGAGGGCGAGGGCGATGCCACCTACGGCAAGCTGACCCT
GAAGTTCATCTGCACCACCGGCAAGCTGCCCGTGCCCTGGCCCACCCTCGTGACCACCCTGACCTACGGC
GTGCAGTGCTTCAGCCGCTACCCCGACCACATGAAGCAGCACGACTTCTTCAAGTCCGCCATGCCCGAAG
GCTACGTCCAGGAGCGCACCATCTTCTTCAAGGACGACGGCAACTACAAGACCCGCGCCGAGGTGAAGTT
CGAGGGCGACACCCTGGTGAACCGCATCGAGCTGAAGGGCATCGACTTCAAGGAGGACGGCAACATCCTG
GGGCACAAGCTGGAGTACAACTACAACAGCCACAACGTCTATATCATGGCCGACAAGCAGAAGAACGGCA
TCAAGGTGAACTTCAAGATCCGCCACAACATCGAGGACGGCAGCGTGCAGCTCGCCGACCACTACCAGCA
GAACACCCCCATCGGCGACGGCCCCGTGCTGCTGCCCGACAACCACTACCTGAGCACCCAGTCCGCCCTG
AGCAAAGACCCCAACGAGAAGCGCGATCACATGGTCCTGCTGGAGTTCGTGACCGCCGCCGGGATCACTC
TCGGCATGGACGAGCTGTACAAGTAAAGCGGCCGCGACTCTAGATCATAATCAGCCATACCACATTTGTA
GAGGTTTTACTTGCTTTAAAAAACCTCCCACACCTCCCCCTGAACCTGAAACATAAAATGAATGCAATTG
TTGTTGTTAACTTGTTTATTGCAGCTTATAATGGTTACAAATAAAGCAATAGCATCACAAATTTCACAAA
TAAAGCATTTTTTTCACTGCATTCTAGTTGTGGTTTGTCCAAACTCATCAATGTATCTTAAGGCGTAAAT
TGTAAGCGTTAATATTTTGTTAAAATTCGCGTTAAATTTTTGTTAAATCAGCTCATTTTTTAACCAATAG
GCCGAAATCGGCAAAATCCCTTATAAATCAAAAGAATAGACCGAGATAGGGT
[37 nt withheld, positions 3273-3309]
AAAGAACGTGGACTCCAACGTCAAAGG
[49 nt withheld, positions 3337-3385]
T
[91 nt withheld, positions 3387-3477]
G
[124 nt withheld, positions 3479-3602]
CAGGTGGCACTTTTCGGGGAAATGTGCGCGGAACCCCTATTTGTTTATTTTTCTAAATACATTCAAATAT
GTATCCGCTCATGAGACAATAACCCTGATAAATGCTTCAATAATATTGAAAAAGGAAGAGTCCTGAGGCG
GAAAGAACCAGCTGTGGAATGTGTGTCAGTTAGGGTGTGGAAAGTCCCCAGGCTCCCCAGCAGGCAGAAG
TATGCAAAGCATGCATCTCAATTAGTCAGCAACCAGGTGTGGAAAGTCCCCAGGCTCCCCAGCAGGCAGA
AGTATGCAAAGCATGCATCTCAATTAGTCAGCAACCATAGTCCCGCCCCTAACTCCGCCCATCCCGCCCC
TAACTCCGCCCAGTTCCGCCCATTCTCCGCCCCATGGCTGACTAATTTTTTTTATTTATGCAGAGGCCGA
GGCCGCCTCGGCCTCTGAGCTATTCCAGAAGTAGTGAGGAGGCTTTTTTGGAGGCCTAGGCTTTTGCAAA
GATCGATCAAGAGACAGGATGAGGATCGTTTCGCATGATTGAACAAGATGGATTGCACGCAGGTTCTCCG
GCCGCTTGGGTGGAGAGGCTATTCGGCTATGACTGGGCACAACAGACAATCGGCTGCTCTGATGCCGCCG
TGTTCCGGCTGTCAGCGCAGGGGCGCCCGGTTCTTTTTGTCAAGACCGACCTGTCCGGTGCCCTGAATGA
ACTGCAAGACGAGGCAGCGCGGCTATCGTGGCTGGCCACGACGGGCGTTCCTTGCGCAGCTGTGCTCGAC
GTTGTCACTGAAGCGGGAAGGGACTGGCTGCTATTGGGCGAAGTGCCGGGGCAGGATCTCCTGTCATCTC
ACCTTGCTCCTGCCGAGAAAGTATCCATCATGGCTGATGCAATGCGGCGGCTGCATACGCTTGATCCGGC
TACCTGCCCATTCGACCACCAAGCGAAACATCGCATCGAGCGAGCACGTACTCGGATGGAAGCCGGTCTT
GTCGATCAGGATGATCTGGACGAAGAGCATCAGGGGCTCGCGCCAGCCGAACTGTTCGCCAGGCTCAAGG
CGAGCATGCCCGACGGCGAGGATCTCGTCGTGACCCATGGCGATGCCTGCTTGCCGAATATCATGGTGGA
AAATGGCCGCTTTTCTGGATTCATCGACTGTGGCCGGCTGGGTGTGGCGGACCGCTATCAGGACATAGCG
TTGGCTACCCGTGATATTGCTGAAGAGCTTGGCGGCGAATGGGCTGACCGCTTCCTCGTGCTTTACGGTA
TCGCCGCTCCCGATTCGCAGCGCATCGCCTTCTATCGCCTTCTTGACGAGTTCTTCTGAGCGGGACTCTG
GGGTTCGAAATGACCGACCAAGCGACGCCCAACCTGCCATCACGAGATTTCGATTCCACCGCCGCCTTCT
ATGAAAGGTTGGGCTTCGGAATCGTTTTCCGGGACGCCGGCTGGATGATCCTCCAGCGCGGGGATCTCAT
GCTGGAGTTCTTCGCCCACCCTAGGGGGAGGCTAACTGAAACACGGAAGGAGACAATACCGGAAGGAACC
CGCGCTATGACGGCAATAAAAAGACAGAATAAAACGCACGGTGTTGGGTCGTTTGTTCATAAACGCGGGG
TTCGGTCCCAGGGCTGGCACTCTGTCGATACCCCACCGAGACCCCATTGGGGCCAATACGCCCGCGTTTC
TTCCTTTTCCCCACCCCACCCCCCAAGTTCGGGTGAAGGCCCAGGGCTCGCAGCCAACGTCGGGGCGGCA
GGCCCTGCCATAGCCTCAGGTTACTCATATATACTTTAGATTGATTTAAAACTTCATTTTTAATTTAAAA
GGATCTAGGTGAAGATCCTTTTTGATAATCTCATGACCAAAATCCCTTAACGTGAGTTTTCGTTCCACTG
AGCGTCAGACCCCGTAGAAAAGATCAAAGGATCTTCTTGAGATCCTTTTTTTCTGCGCGTAATCTGCTGC
TTGCAAACAAAAAAACCACCGCTACCAGCGGTGGTTTGTTTGCCGGATCAAGAGCTACCAACTCTTTTTC
CGAAGGTAACTGGCTTCAGCAGAGCGCAGATACCAAATACTGTTCTTCTAGTGTAGCCGTAGTTAGGCCA
CCACTTCAAGAACTCTGTAGCACCGCCTACATACCTCGCTCTGCTAATCCTGTTACCAGTGGCTGCTGCC
AGTGGCGATAAGTCGTGTCTTACCGGGTTGGACTCAAGACGATAGTTACCGGATAAGGCGCAGCGGTCGG
GCTGAACGGGGGGTTCGTGCACACAGCCCAGCTTGGAGCGAACGACCTACACCGAACTGAGATACCTACA
GCGTGAGCTATGAGAAAGCGCCACGCTTCCCGAAGGGAGAAAGGCGGACAGGTATCCGGTAAGCGGCAGG
GTCGGAACAGGAGAGCGCACGAGGGAGCTTCCAGGGGGAAACGCCTGGTATCTTTATAGTCCTGTCGGGT
TTCGCCACCTCTGACTTGAGCGTCGATTTTTGTGATGCTCGTCAGGGGGGCGGAGCCTATGGAAAAACGC
CAGCAACGCGGCCTTTTTACGGTTCCTGGCCTTTT
Features (pLannotate 1.2.2; 14 found; start..end, strand, type, name):
      8..67      +  rep_origin     RSF ori (fragment): Plasmids containing the RSF 1030 origin of replication can be propagated in E. coli cells that contain additional plasmids with compatible origins.
   1733..1776    +  misc_feature   MCS (fragment): multiple cloning site
   1781..2158    +  CDS            H2B: human histone H2B; HIST1H2BJ
   2177..2896    +  CDS            EGFP: the original enhanced GFP (Yang et al., 1996) mammalian codon-optimized
   2913..2996    +  CDS            large T antigen (fragment): large T antigen from SV40 (simian virus 40)
   3019..3140    +  polyA_signal   SV40 poly(A) signal: SV40 polyadenylation signal
   3174..3602    -  rep_origin     f1 ori (sequence partly withheld): f1 bacteriophage origin of replication; arrow indicates direction of (+) strand synthesis
   3629..3733    +  promoter       AmpR promoter: bla
   3735..4092    +  promoter       SV40 promoter: SV40 enhancer and early promoter
   4127..4921    +  CDS            NeoR/KanR: aminoglycoside phosphotransferase from Tn5; aph(3')-II (or nptII); confers resistance to neomycin, kanamycin, and G418 (Geneticin®)
   4942..5094    +  CDS            ble (fragment): BLE_KLEPN - Experimental evidence at protein level: Swiss-Prot protein existence level 1. Binding protein with a strong affinity to the bleomycin family of antibiotics. Binds to CL990; an antimitotic-antibiotic compound. From Klebsiella pneumoniae.
   5153..5200    +  polyA_signal   HSV TK poly(A) signal: herpes simplex virus thymidine kinase polyadenylation signal (Cole and Stacy, 1985)
   5291..5307    -  polyA_signal   bGH poly(A) signal (fragment): bovine growth hormone polyadenylation signal
   5529..6117    +  rep_origin     ori: high-copy-number ColE1/pMB1/pBR322/pUC origin of replication
