[The description below was written by a language model from this plasmid's Addgene catalogue record and pLannotate feature annotations shown in this document.]
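Description:
XRE-H2B-eGFP is a mammalian expression reporter plasmid of 6,157 bp designed to read out the transcriptional activity of the aryl hydrocarbon receptor (AhR), a ligand-activated xenobiotic sensor. It derives from the H2B-GFP vector, from which the constitutive CMV promoter was removed and replaced, between AseI and BglII sites, by a roughly 1.6 kb human CYP1A1 promoter fragment carrying xenobiotic response elements (XRE). The feature table does not annotate this promoter region, but it corresponds to the unannotated stretch upstream of the multiple cloning site remnant. The catalogue lists the same 1,646 bp figure for both the insert and the backbone without insert, so the backbone value looks like a data-entry error.

Downstream of the XRE promoter lies an open reading frame encoding human histone H2B (HIST1H2BJ) fused at its C terminus to EGFP, terminated by the SV40 polyadenylation signal. Because H2B incorporates into chromatin, activation of AhR and its binding to the XRE sequences should yield nuclear-localised green fluorescence, a compact signal that is convenient for imaging and for counting or quantifying responding cells.

The plasmid is propagated in E. coli at high copy through a ColE1/pUC-type origin and also carries an f1 origin. A single NeoR/KanR (Tn5 aminoglycoside phosphotransferase) gene is driven by tandem bacterial (bla) and SV40 early promoters and ends in the HSV TK polyadenylation signal, giving kanamycin resistance in bacteria and G418 selection in mammalian cells, which allows stable reporter lines to be derived. Short annotated fragments (RSF ori, large T antigen, ble, bGH poly(A)) appear to be partial matches rather than functional elements.
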