Addgene plasmid #182294: XRE-H2B-eGFP
Purpose: Fluorescent reporter for AhR activity
Depositing lab: Severine Degrelle & Thierry Fournier. Publication: Novel fluorescent and secreted transcriptional reporters for quantifying activity of the xenobiotic sensor aryl hydrocarbon receptor (AHR). Degrelle SA, Ferecatu I, Fournier T. Environ Int. 2022 Sep 24;169:107545. doi: 10.1016/j.envint.2022.107545. PubMed 36179647.
Backbone
  Vector backbone: H2B-GFP
  Backbone manufacturer: Geoff Wahl Lab (Addgene #11680)
  Backbone size w/o insert (bp): 1646
  Total vector size (bp): 6157
  Modifications to backbone: CMV promotor was removed and replaced by XRE sequence.
  Vector type: Mammalian Expression
  Selectable markers: Neomycin (select with G418)
Growth in bacteria
  Bacterial resistance: Kanamycin, 50 μg/mL
  Growth temperature: 37°C
  Growth strain: DH5alpha
  Copy number: High Copy
Gene/Insert
  Gene/Insert name: Xenobiotic Response Element (alt names: XRE; CYP1A1 promotor)
  Species: H. sapiens (human)
  Insert size (bp): 1646
  Entrez Gene: CYP1A1 (a.k.a. AHH, AHRR, CP11, CYP1, CYPIA1, P1-450, P450-C, P450DX)
  Promoter: XRE
  Tag / fusion protein: eGFP (C terminal on insert)
  Cloning method: Restriction Enzyme; 5′ cloning site AseI (unknown if destroyed); 3′ cloning site BglII (unknown if destroyed)
  Sequencing primers: 5′ ATTAATGCTTCTGGCACATAGTAGTT; 3′ AGATCTGAGCTCAGCTGGGAAG
Terms and licenses: Academic/Nonprofit Terms; Industry Terms: Not Available to Industry
How to cite: XRE-H2B-eGFP was a gift from Severine Degrelle & Thierry Fournier (Addgene plasmid # 182294 ; http://n2t.net/addgene:182294 ; RRID:Addgene_182294)
